Addgene plasmid #160980: pEGFP-N1 hMOG-beta3-EGFP
Purpose: Expresses a human myelin oligodendrocyte glycoprotein isoform beta3 - EGFP fusion protein in mammalian cells
Depositing lab: Markus Reindl. Depositing organization: Medical University of Innsbruck. Publication: Differential Binding of Autoantibodies to MOG Isoforms in Inflammatory Demyelinating Diseases. Schanda K, Peschl P, Lerch M, Seebacher B, Mindorf S, Ritter N, Probst M, Hegen H, Di Pauli F, Wendel EM, Lechner C, Baumann M, Mariotto S, Ferrari S, Saiz A, Farrell M, Leite MIS, Irani SR, Palace J, Lutterotti A, Kumpfel T, Vukusic S, Marignier R, Waters P, Rostasy K, Berger T, Probst C, Hoftberger R, Reindl M. Neurol Neuroimmunol Neuroinflamm. 2021 Jun 15;8(5). pii: 8/5/e1027. doi: 10.1212/NXI.0000000000001027. Print 2021 Jul. PubMed 34131067.
Backbone
  Vector backbone: pEGFP-N1
  Backbone manufacturer: Takara Clontech
  Backbone size w/o insert (bp): 4723
  Total vector size (bp): 5410
  Vector type: Mammalian Expression
  Selectable markers: Neomycin (select with G418)
Growth in bacteria
  Bacterial resistance: Kanamycin, 50 μg/mL
  Growth temperature: 37°C
  Growth strain: DH5alpha
  Copy number: High Copy
Gene/Insert
  Gene/Insert name: Homo sapiens myelin oligodendrocyte glycoprotein (MOG), transcript variant beta3
  Species: H. sapiens (human)
  Insert size (bp): 687
  GenBank ID: NM_206811
  Entrez Gene: MOG (a.k.a. BTN6, BTNL11, MOGIG2, NRCLP7)
  Promoter: CMV
  Tag / fusion protein: EGFP (C terminal on insert)
  Cloning method: Restriction Enzyme; 5′ cloning site XhoI (not destroyed); 3′ cloning site SalI (not destroyed)
  Sequencing primers: 5′ CMV forward
Terms and licenses: Academic/Nonprofit Terms; Industry Terms: Not Available to Industry
How to cite: pEGFP-N1 hMOG-beta3-EGFP was a gift from Markus Reindl (Addgene plasmid # 160980 ; http://n2t.net/addgene:160980 ; RRID:Addgene_160980)
