[The description below was written by a language model from this plasmid's Addgene catalogue record and pLannotate feature annotations shown in this document.]
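Description:
pEGFP-N1 hMOG-beta3-EGFP is a mammalian expression plasmid of about 5.4 kb built on the Clontech pEGFP-N1 backbone. It carries the coding sequence of the beta3 transcript variant of human myelin oligodendrocyte glycoprotein (MOG), a 687 bp insert cloned between the XhoI and SalI sites of the multiple cloning site, both of which are retained. The insert sits downstream of the human cytomegalovirus immediate early enhancer and promoter and upstream of the EGFP coding sequence. Transcription therefore yields a MOG-beta3 protein with EGFP at its C terminus, and the message is terminated by the SV40 polyadenylation signal.

The plasmid is propagated in E. coli from a high-copy ColE1/pUC-type origin. An f1 phage origin is also present, which permits single-stranded DNA production. A single Tn5 aminoglycoside phosphotransferase gene (NeoR/KanR) provides selection in both hosts. A bacterial bla-type promoter drives it for kanamycin resistance in bacteria, and the adjacent SV40 enhancer/early promoter drives it for G418 selection of transfected mammalian cells, with the HSV TK polyadenylation signal following the cassette. The short hits annotated as large T antigen, ble and bGH poly(A) are fragments and are probably residual backbone sequence or incidental matches rather than functional elements.

The stated purpose is expression of the MOG beta3–EGFP fusion in mammalian cells, where the fluorescent tag marks the expressing cells. The associated publication examines differential binding of autoantibodies to MOG isoforms in inflammatory demyelinating diseases, which suggests the plasmid serves as one of a set of isoform-specific constructs for testing antibody binding to cells expressing MOG.
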