Features (pLannotate 1.2.2; 16 found; start..end, strand, type, name):
     61..364     +  enhancer       CMV enhancer: human cytomegalovirus immediate early enhancer
    365..568     +  promoter       CMV promoter: human cytomegalovirus (CMV) immediate early promoter
    591..618     +  misc_feature   MCS (fragment): multiple cloning site
    619..1278    +  CDS            MOG (fragment): MOG_HUMAN - Experimental evidence at protein level: Swiss-Prot protein existence level 1. (Microbial infection) Acts as a receptor for rubella virus. From Homo sapiens (Human).
   1306..1343    +  misc_feature   MCS (fragment): multiple cloning site
   1357..2076    +  CDS            EGFP: the original enhanced GFP (Yang et al., 1996) mammalian codon-optimized
   2093..2176    +  CDS            large T antigen (fragment): large T antigen from SV40 (simian virus 40)
   2199..2320    +  polyA_signal   SV40 poly(A) signal: SV40 polyadenylation signal
   2354..2782    -  rep_origin     f1 ori (sequence partly withheld): f1 bacteriophage origin of replication; arrow indicates direction of (+) strand synthesis
   2809..2913    +  promoter       AmpR promoter: bla
   2915..3272    +  promoter       SV40 promoter: SV40 enhancer and early promoter
   3307..4101    +  CDS            NeoR/KanR: aminoglycoside phosphotransferase from Tn5; aph(3')-II (or nptII); confers resistance to neomycin, kanamycin, and G418 (Geneticin®)
   4122..4274    +  CDS            ble (fragment): BLE_KLEPN - Experimental evidence at protein level: Swiss-Prot protein existence level 1. Binding protein with a strong affinity to the bleomycin family of antibiotics. Binds to CL990; an antimitotic-antibiotic compound. From Klebsiella pneumoniae.
   4333..4380    +  polyA_signal   HSV TK poly(A) signal: herpes simplex virus thymidine kinase polyadenylation signal (Cole and Stacy, 1985)
   4471..4487    -  polyA_signal   bGH poly(A) signal (fragment): bovine growth hormone polyadenylation signal
   4709..5297    +  rep_origin     ori: high-copy-number ColE1/pMB1/pBR322/pUC origin of replication
>Addgene plasmid #160980 | pEGFP-N1 hMOG-beta3-EGFP | addgene full sequence | sequence record 339544 | Addgene NGS Result
TAGTTATTAATAGTAATCAATTACGGGGTCATTAGTTCATAGCCCATATATGGAGTTCCGCGTTACATAA
CTTACGGTAAATGGCCCGCCTGGCTGACCGCCCAACGACCCCCGCCCATTGACGTCAATAATGACGTATG
TTCCCATAGTAACGCCAATAGGGACTTTCCATTGACGTCAATGGGTGGAGTATTTACGGTAAACTGCCCA
CTTGGCAGTACATCAAGTGTATCATATGCCAAGTACGCCCCCTATTGACGTCAATGACGGTAAATGGCCC
GCCTGGCATTATGCCCAGTACATGACCTTATGGGACTTTCCTACTTGGCAGTACATCTACGTATTAGTCA
TCGCTATTACCATGGTGATGCGGTTTTGGCAGTACATCAATGGGCGTGGATAGCGGTTTGACTCACGGGG
ATTTCCAAGTCTCCACCCCATTGACGTCAATGGGAGTTTGTTTTGGCACCAAAATCAACGGGACTTTCCA
AAATGTCGTAACAACTCCGCCCCATTGACGCAAATGGGCGGTAGGCGTGTACGGTGGGAGGTCTATATAA
GCAGAGCTGGTTTAGTGAACCGTCAGATCCGCTAGCGCTACCGGACTCAGATCTCGAGATGGCAAGCTTA
TCAAGACCCTCTCTGCCCAGCTGCCTCTGCTCCTTCCTCCTCCTCCTCCTCCTCCAAGTGTCTTCCAGCT
ATGCAGGGCAGTTCAGAGTGATAGGACCAAGACACCCTATCCGGGCTCTGGTCGGGGATGAAGTGGAATT
GCCATGTCGCATATCTCCTGGGAAGAACGCTACAGGCATGGAGGTGGGGTGGTACCGCCCCCCCTTCTCT
AGGGTGGTTCATCTCTACAGAAATGGCAAGGACCAAGATGGAGACCAGGCACCTGAATATCGGGGCCGGA
CAGAGCTGCTGAAAGATGCTATTGGTGAGGGAAAGGTGACTCTCAGGATCCGGAATGTAAGGTTCTCAGA
TGAAGGAGGTTTCACCTGCTTCTTCCGAGATCATTCTTACCAAGAGGAGGCAGCAATGGAATTGAAAGTA
GAAGATCCTTTCTACTGGGTGAGCCCTGGAGTGCTGGTTCTCCTCGCGGTGCTGCCTGTGCTCCTCCTGC
AGATCACTGTTGGCCTCATCTTCCTCTGCCTGCAGTACAGACTGAGAGGAAAACTTCGAGCAGAGATAGA
GAATCTCCACCGGACTTTTGAGTCCTTTGGTGTTCTAGGACCCCAGGTTAAGGAACCAAAAAAGACAGGG
CAATTCCTTGAAGAGCTACTCTTCCACCTGGAAGCCCTCTCTGGCCGAATTCTGCAGTCGACGGTACCGC
GGGCCCGGGATCCACCGGTCGCCACCATGGTGAGCAAGGGCGAGGAGCTGTTCACCGGGGTGGTGCCCAT
CCTGGTCGAGCTGGACGGCGACGTAAACGGCCACAAGTTCAGCGTGTCCGGCGAGGGCGAGGGCGATGCC
ACCTACGGCAAGCTGACCCTGAAGTTCATCTGCACCACCGGCAAGCTGCCCGTGCCCTGGCCCACCCTCG
TGACCACCCTGACCTACGGCGTGCAGTGCTTCAGCCGCTACCCCGACCACATGAAGCAGCACGACTTCTT
CAAGTCCGCCATGCCCGAAGGCTACGTCCAGGAGCGCACCATCTTCTTCAAGGACGACGGCAACTACAAG
ACCCGCGCCGAGGTGAAGTTCGAGGGCGACACCCTGGTGAACCGCATCGAGCTGAAGGGCATCGACTTCA
AGGAGGACGGCAACATCCTGGGGCACAAGCTGGAGTACAACTACAACAGCCACAACGTCTATATCATGGC
CGACAAGCAGAAGAACGGCATCAAGGTGAACTTCAAGATCCGCCACAACATCGAGGACGGCAGCGTGCAG
CTCGCCGACCACTACCAGCAGAACACCCCCATCGGCGACGGCCCCGTGCTGCTGCCCGACAACCACTACC
TGAGCACCCAGTCCGCCCTGAGCAAAGACCCCAACGAGAAGCGCGATCACATGGTCCTGCTGGAGTTCGT
GACCGCCGCCGGGATCACTCTCGGCATGGACGAGCTGTACAAGTAAAGCGGCCGCGACTCTAGATCATAA
TCAGCCATACCACATTTGTAGAGGTTTTACTTGCTTTAAAAAACCTCCCACACCTCCCCCTGAACCTGAA
ACATAAAATGAATGCAATTGTTGTTGTTAACTTGTTTATTGCAGCTTATAATGGTTACAAATAAAGCAAT
AGCATCACAAATTTCACAAATAAAGCATTTTTTTCACTGCATTCTAGTTGTGGTTTGTCCAAACTCATCA
ATGTATCTTAAGGCGTAAATTGTAAGCGTTAATATTTTGTTAAAATTCGCGTTAAATTTTTGTTAAATCA
GCTCATTTTTTAACCAATAGGCCGAAATCGGCAAAATCCCTTATAAATCAAAAGAATAGACCGAGATAGG
GT
[37 nt withheld, positions 2453-2489]
AAAGAACGTGGACTCCAACGTCAAAGG
[49 nt withheld, positions 2517-2565]
T
[91 nt withheld, positions 2567-2657]
G
[124 nt withheld, positions 2659-2782]
CAGGTGGCACTTTTCGGGGAAATGTGCGCGGAACCCCTATTTGTTTATTTTTCTAAATACATTCAAATAT
GTATCCGCTCATGAGACAATAACCCTGATAAATGCTTCAATAATATTGAAAAAGGAAGAGTCCTGAGGCG
GAAAGAACCAGCTGTGGAATGTGTGTCAGTTAGGGTGTGGAAAGTCCCCAGGCTCCCCAGCAGGCAGAAG
TATGCAAAGCATGCATCTCAATTAGTCAGCAACCAGGTGTGGAAAGTCCCCAGGCTCCCCAGCAGGCAGA
AGTATGCAAAGCATGCATCTCAATTAGTCAGCAACCATAGTCCCGCCCCTAACTCCGCCCATCCCGCCCC
TAACTCCGCCCAGTTCCGCCCATTCTCCGCCCCATGGCTGACTAATTTTTTTTATTTATGCAGAGGCCGA
GGCCGCCTCGGCCTCTGAGCTATTCCAGAAGTAGTGAGGAGGCTTTTTTGGAGGCCTAGGCTTTTGCAAA
GATCGATCAAGAGACAGGATGAGGATCGTTTCGCATGATTGAACAAGATGGATTGCACGCAGGTTCTCCG
GCCGCTTGGGTGGAGAGGCTATTCGGCTATGACTGGGCACAACAGACAATCGGCTGCTCTGATGCCGCCG
TGTTCCGGCTGTCAGCGCAGGGGCGCCCGGTTCTTTTTGTCAAGACCGACCTGTCCGGTGCCCTGAATGA
ACTGCAAGACGAGGCAGCGCGGCTATCGTGGCTGGCCACGACGGGCGTTCCTTGCGCAGCTGTGCTCGAC
GTTGTCACTGAAGCGGGAAGGGACTGGCTGCTATTGGGCGAAGTGCCGGGGCAGGATCTCCTGTCATCTC
ACCTTGCTCCTGCCGAGAAAGTATCCATCATGGCTGATGCAATGCGGCGGCTGCATACGCTTGATCCGGC
TACCTGCCCATTCGACCACCAAGCGAAACATCGCATCGAGCGAGCACGTACTCGGATGGAAGCCGGTCTT
GTCGATCAGGATGATCTGGACGAAGAGCATCAGGGGCTCGCGCCAGCCGAACTGTTCGCCAGGCTCAAGG
CGAGCATGCCCGACGGCGAGGATCTCGTCGTGACCCATGGCGATGCCTGCTTGCCGAATATCATGGTGGA
AAATGGCCGCTTTTCTGGATTCATCGACTGTGGCCGGCTGGGTGTGGCGGACCGCTATCAGGACATAGCG
TTGGCTACCCGTGATATTGCTGAAGAGCTTGGCGGCGAATGGGCTGACCGCTTCCTCGTGCTTTACGGTA
TCGCCGCTCCCGATTCGCAGCGCATCGCCTTCTATCGCCTTCTTGACGAGTTCTTCTGAGCGGGACTCTG
GGGTTCGAAATGACCGACCAAGCGACGCCCAACCTGCCATCACGAGATTTCGATTCCACCGCCGCCTTCT
ATGAAAGGTTGGGCTTCGGAATCGTTTTCCGGGACGCCGGCTGGATGATCCTCCAGCGCGGGGATCTCAT
GCTGGAGTTCTTCGCCCACCCTAGGGGGAGGCTAACTGAAACACGGAAGGAGACAATACCGGAAGGAACC
CGCGCTATGACGGCAATAAAAAGACAGAATAAAACGCACGGTGTTGGGTCGTTTGTTCATAAACGCGGGG
TTCGGTCCCAGGGCTGGCACTCTGTCGATACCCCACCGAGACCCCATTGGGGCCAATACGCCCGCGTTTC
TTCCTTTTCCCCACCCCACCCCCCAAGTTCGGGTGAAGGCCCAGGGCTCGCAGCCAACGTCGGGGCGGCA
GGCCCTGCCATAGCCTCAGGTTACTCATATATACTTTAGATTGATTTAAAACTTCATTTTTAATTTAAAA
GGATCTAGGTGAAGATCCTTTTTGATAATCTCATGACCAAAATCCCTTAACGTGAGTTTTCGTTCCACTG
AGCGTCAGACCCCGTAGAAAAGATCAAAGGATCTTCTTGAGATCCTTTTTTTCTGCGCGTAATCTGCTGC
TTGCAAACAAAAAAACCACCGCTACCAGCGGTGGTTTGTTTGCCGGATCAAGAGCTACCAACTCTTTTTC
CGAAGGTAACTGGCTTCAGCAGAGCGCAGATACCAAATACTGTTCTTCTAGTGTAGCCGTAGTTAGGCCA
CCACTTCAAGAACTCTGTAGCACCGCCTACATACCTCGCTCTGCTAATCCTGTTACCAGTGGCTGCTGCC
AGTGGCGATAAGTCGTGTCTTACCGGGTTGGACTCAAGACGATAGTTACCGGATAAGGCGCAGCGGTCGG
GCTGAACGGGGGGTTCGTGCACACAGCCCAGCTTGGAGCGAACGACCTACACCGAACTGAGATACCTACA
GCGTGAGCTATGAGAAAGCGCCACGCTTCCCGAAGGGAGAAAGGCGGACAGGTATCCGGTAAGCGGCAGG
GTCGGAACAGGAGAGCGCACGAGGGAGCTTCCAGGGGGAAACGCCTGGTATCTTTATAGTCCTGTCGGGT
TTCGCCACCTCTGACTTGAGCGTCGATTTTTGTGATGCTCGTCAGGGGGGCGGAGCCTATGGAAAAACGC
CAGCAACGCGGCCTTTTTACGGTTCCTGGCCTTTTGCTGGCCTTTTGCTCACATGTTCTTTCCTGCGTTA
TCCCCTGATTCTGTGGATAACCGTATTACCGCCATGCAT
